Addgene plasmid #146565: pEYFP-N1-HsSmg6-siRNAres_I
Purpose: Mammalian Expression of HsSmg6-siRNAres
Depositing lab: Elisa Izaurralde. Depositing organization: Max Planck Institute for Developmental Biology. Publication: SMG6 interacts with the exon junction complex via two conserved EJC-binding motifs (EBMs) required for nonsense-mediated mRNA decay. Kashima I, Jonas S, Jayachandran U, Buchwald G, Conti E, Lupas AN, Izaurralde E. Genes Dev. 2010 Nov 1. 24(21):2440-50. 10.1101/gad.604610 PubMed 20930030.
Backbone
  Vector backbone: Unknown
  Vector type: Mammalian Expression
Growth in bacteria
  Bacterial resistance: Kanamycin, 50 μg/mL
  Growth temperature: 37°C
  Growth strain: DH5alpha
  Copy number: High Copy
Gene/Insert
  Gene/Insert name: HsSmg6-siRNAres
  Species: H. sapiens (human)
  Mutation: two silent mutations T594C, A699G and two non silent mutation G872C (R291P), A1022C (N341T) compared to the sequence given by NCBI: NM_017575.4
  Entrez Gene: SMG6 (a.k.a. C17orf31, EST1A, SMG-6, hSMG5/7a)
  Cloning method: Unknown
Terms and licenses: Academic/Nonprofit Terms; Industry Terms: Not Available to Industry
Depositor comments: Plasmids from this collection were made available to the research community and donated after the lab closed. Please note that the sequence provided by the depositing laboratory may be theoretical/predicted or based on Sanger sequencing results. There may be discrepancies between sequencing results obtained by Addgene and the depositor sequence. If an Addgene verified sequence is not available, please contact before placing your order to request that our lab fully sequence the plasmid.
How to cite: pEYFP-N1-HsSmg6-siRNAres_I was a gift from Elisa Izaurralde (Addgene plasmid # 146565 ; http://n2t.net/addgene:146565 ; RRID:Addgene_146565)
