[The description below was written by a language model from this plasmid's Addgene catalogue record and pLannotate feature annotations shown in this document.]
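Description:
pEYFP-N1-HsSmg6-siRNAres_I is an 8,927-nt mammalian expression plasmid encoding human SMG6 (also known as EST1A) fused to EYFP. The catalogue lists the backbone as unknown, but the name and the annotated features fit a pEYFP-N1-type layout. The CMV immediate-early enhancer and promoter drive the SMG6 coding sequence, which is followed closely by a mammalian codon-optimized EYFP, an arrangement consistent with a C-terminal fluorescent tag. The transcript ends at an SV40 polyadenylation signal. In bacteria the plasmid replicates from a high-copy ColE1/pUC-type origin and is selected with kanamycin. The single NeoR/KanR gene (Tn5 aminoglycoside phosphotransferase) sits behind both a bacterial bla promoter and the SV40 enhancer/early promoter and ends at an HSV TK poly(A) signal, so it can also provide G418 selection in mammalian cells. An f1 origin is present as well. The short large T antigen, ble and bGH poly(A) fragments are likely incidental matches to backbone sequence rather than functional parts.

The "siRNAres" label marks the SMG6 open reading frame as siRNA-resistant, although the record does not say which changes confer resistance. Relative to the NCBI reference transcript, it lists two silent substitutions (T594C, A699G) and two non-silent ones (R291P, N341T). SMG6 is an endonuclease that acts in nonsense-mediated mRNA decay (NMD). The associated publication concerns its binding to the exon junction complex through conserved motifs required for NMD. A plausible use, not spelled out in the record, is to re-express tagged SMG6 in human cells depleted of the endogenous protein, for complementation and localization studies. The depositor notes that the supplied sequence may be theoretical or based on Sanger reads.
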