Features (pLannotate 1.2.2; 14 found; start..end, strand, type, name):
     61..364     +  enhancer       CMV enhancer: human cytomegalovirus immediate early enhancer
    365..568     +  promoter       CMV promoter: human cytomegalovirus (CMV) immediate early promoter
    601..4857    +  CDS            SMG6: EST1A_HUMAN - Also known as C17orf31, EST1A, KIAA0732. Experimental evidence at protein level: Swiss-Prot protein existence level 1. Plays a role in nonsense-mediated mRNA decay (PubMed:18974281, PubMed:19060897, PubMed:20930030, PubMed:17053788). Is thought to provide a link to the mRNA degradation machinery as it has endonuclease activity required to initiate NMD, and to serve as an adapter for UPF1 to protein phosphatase 2A (PP2A), thereby triggering UPF1 dephosphorylation (PubMed:18974281, PubMed:19060897, PubMed:20930030, PubMed:17053788). Degrades single-stranded RNA (ssRNA), but not ssD
   4873..5592    +  CDS            EYFP: enhanced YFP mammalian codon-optimized
   5609..5692    +  CDS            large T antigen (fragment): large T antigen from SV40 (simian virus 40)
   5715..5836    +  polyA_signal   SV40 poly(A) signal: SV40 polyadenylation signal
   5870..6298    -  rep_origin     f1 ori (sequence partly withheld): f1 bacteriophage origin of replication; arrow indicates direction of (+) strand synthesis
   6325..6429    +  promoter       AmpR promoter: bla
   6431..6788    +  promoter       SV40 promoter: SV40 enhancer and early promoter
   6823..7617    +  CDS            NeoR/KanR: aminoglycoside phosphotransferase from Tn5; aph(3')-II (or nptII); confers resistance to neomycin, kanamycin, and G418 (Geneticin®)
   7638..7790    +  CDS            ble (fragment): BLE_KLEPN - Experimental evidence at protein level: Swiss-Prot protein existence level 1. Binding protein with a strong affinity to the bleomycin family of antibiotics. Binds to CL990; an antimitotic-antibiotic compound. From Klebsiella pneumoniae.
   7849..7896    +  polyA_signal   HSV TK poly(A) signal: herpes simplex virus thymidine kinase polyadenylation signal (Cole and Stacy, 1985)
   7987..8003    -  polyA_signal   bGH poly(A) signal (fragment): bovine growth hormone polyadenylation signal
   8225..8813    +  rep_origin     ori: high-copy-number ColE1/pMB1/pBR322/pUC origin of replication
>Addgene plasmid #146565 | pEYFP-N1-HsSmg6-siRNAres_I | depositor full sequence | sequence record 289011 | Full Sequence
TAGTTATTAATAGTAATCAATTACGGGGTCATTAGTTCATAGCCCATATATGGAGTTCCGCGTTACATAA
CTTACGGTAAATGGCCCGCCTGGCTGACCGCCCAACGACCCCCGCCCATTGACGTCAATAATGACGTATG
TTCCCATAGTAACGCCAATAGGGACTTTCCATTGACGTCAATGGGTGGAGTATTTACGGTAAACTGCCCA
CTTGGCAGTACATCAAGTGTATCATATGCCAAGTACGCCCCCTATTGACGTCAATGACGGTAAATGGCCC
GCCTGGCATTATGCCCAGTACATGACCTTATGGGACTTTCCTACTTGGCAGTACATCTACGTATTAGTCA
TCGCTATTACCATGGTGATGCGGTTTTGGCAGTACATCAATGGGCGTGGATAGCGGTTTGACTCACGGGG
ATTTCCAAGTCTCCACCCCATTGACGTCAATGGGAGTTTGTTTTGGCACCAAAATCAACGGGACTTTCCA
AAATGTCGTAACAACTCCGCCCCATTGACGCAAATGGGCGGTAGGCGTGTACGGTGGGAGGTCTATATAA
GCAGAGCTGGTTTAGTGAACCGTCAGATCCGCTAGCCAACATGGCGGAAGGGCTGGAGCGTGTGCGGATC
TCCGCGTCGGAGCTGCGCGGGATCCTGGCTACTCTGGCCCCGCAGGCCGGGAGCAGAGAAAACATGAAGG
AATTAAAGGAGGCCAGGCCGCGCAAAGATAACAGGCGTCCAGATCTGGAAATCTATAAGCCTGGCCTTTC
TCGGCTAAGGAACAAGCCCAAAATCAAGGAACCCCCTGGGAGTGAGGAATTCAAAGATGAAATTGTTAAT
GACCGAGATTGCTCTGCTGTTGAAAATGGTACACAGCCCGTTAAAGATGTCTGCAAGGAACTGAACAACC
AAGAGCAGAATGGTCCTATAGACCCAGAAAATAATCGGGGACAAGAATCCTTTCCTAGGACTGCTGGACA
AGAGGATCGTAGTCTAAAAATTATCAAAAGAACAAAGAAACCCGACCTGCAGATCTATCAGCCTGGACGA
CGTTTGCAGACTGTTAGCAAAGAATCCGCCAGTCGGGTGGAGGAGGAAGAAGTCCTCAACCAGGTAGAAC
AACTGAGAGTAGAGGAAGATGAGTGTAGGGGAAATGTTGCGAAGGAGGAAGTTGCGAATAAACCAGACAG
GGCCGAGATAGAAAAGAGCCCAGGTGGTGGGAGAGTAGGGGCTGCAAAAGGAGAAAAAGGAAAGAGGATG
GGAAAAGGGGAGGGGGTGAGGGAAACCCACGACGACCCGGCCCGCGGGAGGCCGGGCTCCGCAAAGCGCT
ACTCCCGCTCAGACAAACGAAGGAATCGCTACCGCACGCGCAGCACCAGCTCAGCTGGCAGCAACAACAG
CGCTGAGGGAGCTGGCCTGACGGATAATGGATGTCGCCGCCGCCGACAGGATAGGACCAAGGAGAGGCCA
CCACTGAAGAAGCAAGTGTCTGTGTCCTCAACCGATTCCTTAGACGAGGACAGAATTGATGAGCCTGATG
GATTAGGACCCAGGAGAAGTTCAGAAAGGAAGAGACATTTAGAAAGAAACTGGTCTGGCCGTGGGGAGGG
TGAGCAGAAAACCAGTGCTAAAGAATATCGAGGCACTCTTCGTGTCACTTTCGATGCAGAAGCCATGAAC
AAAGAGTCTCCCATGGTGAGGTCAGCCAGGGATGATATGGATAGAGGAAAGCCTGACAAAGGCTTGAGCA
GTGGGGGCAAAGGCTCTGAGAAGCAGGAGTCCAAAAACCCGAAACAAGAACTTCGGGGTCGTGGTCGTGG
CATTCTGATTTTGCCTGCCCATACCACCCTATCTGTCAATTCAGCAGGTTCTCCAGAGTCCGCGCCTTTG
GGACCTCGGCTTTTGTTTGGATCTGGTAGTAAGGGATCTCGGAGTTGGGGCCGTGGAGGCACCACACGCC
GATTGTGGGACCCAAACAATCCTGATCAGAAACCTGCTCTAAAGACTCAGACGCCCCAGCTACATTTCTT
GGACACTGATGATGAAGTCAGCCCTACATCTTGGGGTGACTCACGCCAGGCTCAGGCATCTTACTATAAG
TTTCAAAACTCTGACAACCCCTATTATTACCCCCGGACACCAGGCCCTGCCTCCCAGTATCCCTATACGG
GCTATAACCCTCTACAGTACCCAGTGGGCCCTACGAATGGTGTGTACCCAGGGCCTTACTACCCAGGCTA
CCCGACTCCGTCAGGACAGTATGTGTGTAGCCCTCTACCTACCAGCACCATGAGTCCCGAGGAGGTAGAG
CAGCACATGAGGAACCTGCAGCAACAGGAGCTGCACAGGCTTCTCCGGGTGGCTGACAACCAGGAACTGC
AGCTCAGCAACCTGCTCTCCAGGGACCGCATCAGTCCGGAGGGCCTGGAGAAGATGGCGCAACTCAGAGC
TGAACTGCTGCAGCTATATGAGCGCTGTATTCTATTAGATATTGAGTTCTCTGATAATCAGAATGTGGAT
CAGATCCTGTGGAAGAATGCTTTCTATCAGGTGATTGAGAAGTTCAGGCAACTTGTCAAGGATCCGAATG
TTGAGAACCCAGAACAGATTCGGAACAGACTTTTGGAGCTCTTGGATGAGGGTAGTGACTTCTTTGATAG
TTTGCTTCAGAAGCTGCAGGTTACTTACAAGTTCAAACTGGAAGACTACATGGATGGTCTTGCCATTCGC
AGCAAGCCATTACGCAAGACAGTAAAATATGCCTTGATCAGTGCCCAGCGATGCATGATATGCCAAGGAG
ATATTGCTAGGTACCGGGAGCAGGCAAGCGACACGGCGAACTATGGGAAAGCACGCAGTTGGTACCTGAA
GGCCCAGCACATTGCTCCCAAGAATGGGCGCCCCTATAACCAGTTGGCTTTGCTGGCAGTGTATACGAGG
AGGAAGCTTGACGCTGTCTATTACTATATGCGCAGTTTAGCTGCCAGCAACCCTATCCTGACTGCCAAGG
AGAGTCTCATGAGCTTGTTTGAAGAGACCAAGCGGAAGGCAGAACAGATGGAAAAGAAGCAACATGAGGA
ATTTGACCTGAGCCCTGACCAGTGGCGGAAAGGAAAGAAGTCTACTTTCCGGCATGTTGGAGATGACACC
ACTCGCCTGGAGATCTGGATTCATCCATCCCATCCACGGTCTTCCCAGGGCACTGAGTCTGGGAAGGATT
CTGAGCAAGAGAATGGGCTGGGCAGCCTGAGTCCCAGTGATCTGAACAAAAGGTTCATCCTCAGTTTTCT
CCATGCCCATGGGAAGCTGTTTACCCGGATTGGGATGGAGACATTCCCTGCAGTGGCTGAGAAGGTCCTC
AAGGAGTTCCAGGTGTTACTGCAGCACAGCCCCTCTCCCATTGGAAGTACCCGCATGCTGCAGCTTATGA
CCATCAATATGTTTGCAGTACACAACTCCCAGCTGAAAGACTGCTTCTCGGAGGAGTGCCGCTCTGTGAT
CCAGGAACAAGCCGCAGCTCTGGGCTTGGCCATGTTTTCTCTACTGGTCCGCCGCTGCACCTGCTTACTT
AAGGAGTCCGCCAAAGCTCAGCTGTCCTCTCCTGAGGACCAGGATGACCAAGACGACATCAAGGTGTCTT
CCTTTGTCCCGGACCTGAAGGAGCTGCTCCCCAGTGTCAAAGTCTGGTCAGATTGGATGCTCGGCTACCC
GGACACCTGGAATCCTCCTCCCACATCCCTGGATCTGCCCTCGCATGTTGCTGTGGATGTATGGTCGACG
CTGGCTGATTTCTGTAACATACTGACTGCAGTGAATCAGTCTGAGGTGCCACTGTACAAGGACCCGGATG
ATGACCTCACCCTTCTTATCCTGGAAGAGGATCGGCTTCTCTCGGGCTTTGTCCCCTTGCTGGCTGCCCC
TCAGGACCCCTGCTACGTGGAGAAAACCTCGGATAAGGTTATTGCAGCTGACTGCAAAAGGGTCACAGTG
CTGAAGTATTTTCTGGAAGCCCTTTGTGGACAAGAAGAGCCTCTGCTGGCATTCAAGGGTGGAAAGTATG
TGTCAGTGGCACCCGTCCCAGACACCATGGGAAAGGAAATGGGAAGCCAAGAGGGAACACGACTGGAAGA
TGAGGAGGAGGATGTGGTGATTGAAGACTTTGAGGAAGATTCAGAGGCTGAAGGCAGCGGAGGCGAGGAT
GACATCAGGGAGCTTCGGGCCAAGAAGCTGGCTCTGGCCAGGAAGATAGCTGAGCAGCAGCGTCGCCAGG
AAAAGATCCAGGCTGTCCTGGAGGACCACAGTCAGATGAGGCAGATGGAGCTCGAAATCAGACCTTTGTT
CCTCGTACCAGACACCAACGGCTTCATTGACCACCTGGCCAGTCTGGCGCGGCTGCTGGAGAGCAGGAAG
TACATCCTGGTGGTGCCCCTCATCGTGATCAATGAGCTGGACGGCCTGGCCAAGGGGCAGGAGACAGACC
ACCGGGCTGGGGGCTACGCCCGTGTGGTACAAGAGAAGGCCCGCAAGTCCATCGAGTTCCTCGAGCAGCG
ATTCGAGAGTCGGGACTCTTGCCTGCGAGCCCTGACCAGCCGTGGCAATGAACTCGAATCCATCGCCTTC
CGCAGTGAGGACATCACTGGCCAGCTGGGTAACAACGATGATCTCATCCTGTCCTGCTGCCTCCACTACT
GCAAAGACAAGGCTAAGGACTTCATGCCCGCCAGCAAAGAGGAGCCAATCCGGCTACTGCGGGAGGTGGT
GCTGTTGACGGATGACCGGAACCTGCGTGTGAAGGCGCTCACAAGGAATGTTCCTGTACGGGACATCCCA
GCCTTCCTCACGTGGGCCCAGGTGGGCAAACCGGTCGCCACCATGGTGAGCAAGGGCGAGGAGCTGTTCA
CCGGGGTGGTGCCCATCCTGGTCGAGCTGGACGGCGACGTAAACGGCCACAAGTTCAGCGTGTCCGGCGA
GGGCGAGGGCGATGCCACCTACGGCAAGCTGACCCTGAAGTTCATCTGCACCACCGGCAAGCTGCCCGTG
CCCTGGCCCACCCTCGTGACCACCTTCGGCTACGGCCTGCAGTGCTTCGCCCGCTACCCCGACCACATGA
AGCAGCACGACTTCTTCAAGTCCGCCATGCCCGAAGGCTACGTCCAGGAGCGCACCATCTTCTTCAAGGA
CGACGGCAACTACAAGACCCGCGCCGAGGTGAAGTTCGAGGGCGACACCCTGGTGAACCGCATCGAGCTG
AAGGGCATCGACTTCAAGGAGGACGGCAACATCCTGGGGCACAAGCTGGAGTACAACTACAACAGCCACA
ACGTCTATATCATGGCCGACAAGCAGAAGAACGGCATCAAGGTGAACTTCAAGATCCGCCACAACATCGA
GGACGGCAGCGTGCAGCTCGCCGACCACTACCAGCAGAACACCCCCATCGGCGACGGCCCCGTGCTGCTG
CCCGACAACCACTACCTGAGCTACCAGTCCGCCCTGAGCAAAGACCCCAACGAGAAGCGCGATCACATGG
TCCTGCTGGAGTTCGTGACCGCCGCCGGGATCACTCTCGGCATGGACGAGCTGTACAAGTAAAGCGGCCG
CGACTCTAGATCATAATCAGCCATACCACATTTGTAGAGGTTTTACTTGCTTTAAAAAACCTCCCACACC
TCCCCCTGAACCTGAAACATAAAATGAATGCAATTGTTGTTGTTAACTTGTTTATTGCAGCTTATAATGG
TTACAAATAAAGCAATAGCATCACAAATTTCACAAATAAAGCATTTTTTTCACTGCATTCTAGTTGTGGT
TTGTCCAAACTCATCAATGTATCTTAAGGCGTAAATTGTAAGCGTTAATATTTTGTTAAAATTCGCGTTA
AATTTTTGTTAAATCAGCTCATTTTTTAACCAATAGGCCGAAATCGGCAAAATCCCTTATAAATCAAAAG
AATAGACCGAGATAGGGT
[37 nt withheld, positions 5969-6005]
AAAGAACGTGGACTCCAACGTCAAAGG
[49 nt withheld, positions 6033-6081]
T
[91 nt withheld, positions 6083-6173]
G
[124 nt withheld, positions 6175-6298]
CAGGTGGCACTTTTCGGGGAAATGTGCGCGGAACCCCTATTTGTTTATTTTTCTAAATACATTCAAATAT
GTATCCGCTCATGAGACAATAACCCTGATAAATGCTTCAATAATATTGAAAAAGGAAGAGTCCTGAGGCG
GAAAGAACCAGCTGTGGAATGTGTGTCAGTTAGGGTGTGGAAAGTCCCCAGGCTCCCCAGCAGGCAGAAG
TATGCAAAGCATGCATCTCAATTAGTCAGCAACCAGGTGTGGAAAGTCCCCAGGCTCCCCAGCAGGCAGA
AGTATGCAAAGCATGCATCTCAATTAGTCAGCAACCATAGTCCCGCCCCTAACTCCGCCCATCCCGCCCC
TAACTCCGCCCAGTTCCGCCCATTCTCCGCCCCATGGCTGACTAATTTTTTTTATTTATGCAGAGGCCGA
GGCCGCCTCGGCCTCTGAGCTATTCCAGAAGTAGTGAGGAGGCTTTTTTGGAGGCCTAGGCTTTTGCAAA
GATCGATCAAGAGACAGGATGAGGATCGTTTCGCATGATTGAACAAGATGGATTGCACGCAGGTTCTCCG
GCCGCTTGGGTGGAGAGGCTATTCGGCTATGACTGGGCACAACAGACAATCGGCTGCTCTGATGCCGCCG
TGTTCCGGCTGTCAGCGCAGGGGCGCCCGGTTCTTTTTGTCAAGACCGACCTGTCCGGTGCCCTGAATGA
ACTGCAAGACGAGGCAGCGCGGCTATCGTGGCTGGCCACGACGGGCGTTCCTTGCGCAGCTGTGCTCGAC
GTTGTCACTGAAGCGGGAAGGGACTGGCTGCTATTGGGCGAAGTGCCGGGGCAGGATCTCCTGTCATCTC
ACCTTGCTCCTGCCGAGAAAGTATCCATCATGGCTGATGCAATGCGGCGGCTGCATACGCTTGATCCGGC
TACCTGCCCATTCGACCACCAAGCGAAACATCGCATCGAGCGAGCACGTACTCGGATGGAAGCCGGTCTT
GTCGATCAGGATGATCTGGACGAAGAGCATCAGGGGCTCGCGCCAGCCGAACTGTTCGCCAGGCTCAAGG
CGAGCATGCCCGACGGCGAGGATCTCGTCGTGACCCATGGCGATGCCTGCTTGCCGAATATCATGGTGGA
AAATGGCCGCTTTTCTGGATTCATCGACTGTGGCCGGCTGGGTGTGGCGGACCGCTATCAGGACATAGCG
TTGGCTACCCGTGATATTGCTGAAGAGCTTGGCGGCGAATGGGCTGACCGCTTCCTCGTGCTTTACGGTA
TCGCCGCTCCCGATTCGCAGCGCATCGCCTTCTATCGCCTTCTTGACGAGTTCTTCTGAGCGGGACTCTG
GGGTTCGAAATGACCGACCAAGCGACGCCCAACCTGCCATCACGAGATTTCGATTCCACCGCCGCCTTCT
ATGAAAGGTTGGGCTTCGGAATCGTTTTCCGGGACGCCGGCTGGATGATCCTCCAGCGCGGGGATCTCAT
GCTGGAGTTCTTCGCCCACCCTAGGGGGAGGCTAACTGAAACACGGAAGGAGACAATACCGGAAGGAACC
CGCGCTATGACGGCAATAAAAAGACAGAATAAAACGCACGGTGTTGGGTCGTTTGTTCATAAACGCGGGG
TTCGGTCCCAGGGCTGGCACTCTGTCGATACCCCACCGAGACCCCATTGGGGCCAATACGCCCGCGTTTC
TTCCTTTTCCCCACCCCACCCCCCAAGTTCGGGTGAAGGCCCAGGGCTCGCAGCCAACGTCGGGGCGGCA
GGCCCTGCCATAGCCTCAGGTTACTCATATATACTTTAGATTGATTTAAAACTTCATTTTTAATTTAAAA
GGATCTAGGTGAAGATCCTTTTTGATAATCTCATGACCAAAATCCCTTAACGTGAGTTTTCGTTCCACTG
AGCGTCAGACCCCGTAGAAAAGATCAAAGGATCTTCTTGAGATCCTTTTTTTCTGCGCGTAATCTGCTGC
TTGCAAACAAAAAAACCACCGCTACCAGCGGTGGTTTGTTTGCCGGATCAAGAGCTACCAACTCTTTTTC
CGAAGGTAACTGGCTTCAGCAGAGCGCAGATACCAAATACTGTCCTTCTAGTGTAGCCGTAGTTAGGCCA
CCACTTCAAGAACTCTGTAGCACCGCCTACATACCTCGCTCTGCTAATCCTGTTACCAGTGGCTGCTGCC
AGTGGCGATAAGTCGTGTCTTACCGGGTTGGACTCAAGACGATAGTTACCGGATAAGGCGCAGCGGTCGG
GCTGAACGGGGGGTTCGTGCACACAGCCCAGCTTGGAGCGAACGACCTACACCGAACTGAGATACCTACA
GCGTGAGCTATGAGAAAGCGCCACGCTTCCCGAAGGGAGAAAGGCGGACAGGTATCCGGTAAGCGGCAGG
GTCGGAACAGGAGAGCGCACGAGGGAGCTTCCAGGGGGAAACGCCTGGTATCTTTATAGTCCTGTCGGGT
TTCGCCACCTCTGACTTGAGCGTCGATTTTTGTGATGCTCGTCAGGGGGGCGGAGCCTATGGAAAAACGC
CAGCAACGCGGCCTTTTTACGGTTCCTGGCCTTTTGCTGGCCTTTTGCTCACATGTTCTTTCCTGCGTTA
TCCCCTGATTCTGTGGATAACCGTATTACCGCCATGCAT
